Addgene plasmid #101286: pLL5.0 mCherry_K-RasC14
Purpose: Lentiviral expression of K-Ras C14
Depositing lab: Alpha Yap. Depositing organization: University of Queensland. Publication: Cortical F-actin stabilization generates apical-lateral patterns of junctional contractility that integrate cells into epithelia. Wu SK, Gomez GA, Michael M, Verma S, Cox HL, Lefevre JG, Parton RG, Hamilton NA, Neufeld Z, Yap AS. Nat Cell Biol. 2014 Feb;16(2):167-78. doi: 10.1038/ncb2900. Epub 2014 Jan 12. PubMed 24413434.
Backbone
  Vector backbone: LentiLox pLL5.0(backbone pLL3.7)
  Backbone manufacturer: J. Bear (UNC Chapel Hill, USA)
  Vector type: Mammalian Expression, Lentiviral
Growth in bacteria
  Bacterial resistance: Ampicillin, 100 μg/mL
  Growth temperature: 37°C
  Growth strain: NEB Stable
  Copy number: Unknown
Gene/Insert
  Gene/Insert name: K-Ras (alt name: NM_004985.3)
  Species: H. sapiens (human)
  Mutation: C14
  Entrez Gene: KRAS (a.k.a. 'C-K-RAS, C-K-RAS, CFC2, K-RAS2A, K-RAS2B, K-RAS4A, K-RAS4B, K-Ras, K-Ras 2, KI-RAS, KRAS1, KRAS2, NS, NS3, OES, RALD, RASK2, c-Ki-ras, c-Ki-ras2)
  Tag / fusion protein: mCherry (N terminal on insert)
  Cloning method: Unknown
  Sequencing primers: 5′ Unknown
Terms and licenses: Academic/Nonprofit Terms; Industry Terms: Not Available to Industry
How to cite: pLL5.0 mCherry_K-RasC14 was a gift from Alpha Yap (Addgene plasmid # 101286 ; http://n2t.net/addgene:101286 ; RRID:Addgene_101286)
