[The description below was written by a language model from this plasmid's Addgene catalogue record and pLannotate feature annotations shown in this document.]
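Description:
pLL5.0 mCherry_K-RasC14 is an HIV-1-based lentiviral transfer plasmid built on the LentiLox pLL5.0 backbone, itself derived from pLL3.7, for expression in mammalian cells. It is propagated in bacteria through a high-copy ColE1/pUC-type origin and selected with ampicillin via the β-lactamase gene. Viral genomic RNA is driven by a CMV enhancer/promoter fused to a truncated HIV-1 5' LTR. This is followed by the Ψ packaging signal with a gag fragment, the Rev response element for Rev-dependent nuclear export, and the cPPT/CTS element. A WPRE upstream of the second truncated LTR enhances transcript expression.

The payload is mCherry fused at its C-terminus to a very short annotated fragment of human K-Ras, about 45 nucleotides. This fits the "C14" designation as the C-terminal 14 residues of K-Ras rather than the full GTPase. That region normally carries the polybasic stretch and CAAX prenylation motif that direct plasma-membrane attachment, so the fusion most likely acts as a red fluorescent membrane marker, though the record states only "lentiviral expression of K-Ras C14". Expression appears to be driven by an internal LTR from murine embryonic stem cell virus placed directly upstream of mCherry. Two same-orientation loxP sites flank this promoter–reporter cassette, so Cre recombinase could excise it. A mouse U6 Pol III promoter with an adjacent cloning-site remnant, inherited from the LentiLox shRNA design, lies upstream, but no hairpin insert is annotated. The associated publication concerns cortical actin and junctional contractility in epithelia, which is consistent with use of the construct in live-cell imaging.
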