Features (pLannotate 1.2.2; 25 found; start..end, strand, type, name):
     33..412     +  enhancer       CMV enhancer: human cytomegalovirus immediate early enhancer
    413..612     +  promoter       CMV promoter: human cytomegalovirus (CMV) immediate early promoter
    630..810     +  LTR            5' LTR (truncated): truncated 5' long terminal repeat (LTR) from HIV-1
    857..982     +  misc_feature   HIV-1 Ψ: packaging signal of human immunodeficiency virus type 1
    966..1304    +  CDS            HIV-1 gag (fragment): gag protein from human immunodeficiency virus 1; gag
   1479..1712    +  misc_feature   RRE: The Rev response element (RRE) of HIV-1 allows for Rev-dependent mRNA export from the nucleus to the cytoplasm.
   2089..2189    +  CDS            Rev (fragment): human immunodeficiency virus 1 (HIV-1) Rev protein; rev; enhances nuclear export of unspliced and incompletely spliced viral mRNAs
   2239..2356    +  misc_feature   cPPT/CTS: central polypurine tract and central termination sequence of HIV-1
   2411..2723    +  promoter       U6 promoter: RNA polymerase III promoter for mouse U6 snRNA (Das et al., 1988)
   2736..2763    -  misc_feature   MCS (fragment): pBluescript multiple cloning site
   2798..2831    +  protein_bind   loxP: Cre-mediated recombination occurs in the 8-bp core sequence (GCATACAT). Cre recombinase
   2860..3373    +  LTR            5' LTR: 5' long terminal repeat from murine embryonic stem cell virus
   3373..3411    +  misc_feature   MCS (fragment): multiple cloning site
   3425..4132    +  CDS            mCherry: mCherry is a basic (constitutively fluorescent) red fluorescent protein published in 2004, derived from Discosoma sp.. It is reported to be a very rapidly-maturing monomer with low acid sensitivity.
   4130..4174    +  CDS            K-Ras (fragment): human small GTPase proto-oncoprotein
   4249..4282    +  protein_bind   loxP: Cre-mediated recombination occurs in the 8-bp core sequence (GCATACAT). Cre recombinase
   4315..4338    +  misc_feature   MCS (fragment): pBluescript multiple cloning site
   4338..4924    +  misc_feature   WPRE: woodchuck hepatitis virus posttranscriptional regulatory element
   4925..4944    +  misc_feature   MCS (fragment): pBluescript multiple cloning site
   4946..5446    +  CDS            nef (fragment): NEF_HV1LA - Experimental evidence at protein level: Swiss-Prot protein existence level 1. Extracellular Nef protein targets CD4(+) T-lymphocytes for apoptosis by interacting with CXCR4 surface receptors. From Human immunodeficiency virus type 1 group M subtype B (isolate Lai) (HIV-1).
   5453..5633    +  LTR            5' LTR (truncated): truncated 5' long terminal repeat (LTR) from HIV-1
   5695..6283    -  rep_origin     ori: high-copy-number ColE1/pMB1/pBR322/pUC origin of replication
   6454..7314    -  CDS            AmpR: β-lactamase; bla; confers resistance to ampicillin, carbenicillin, and related antibiotics
   7315..7419    -  promoter       AmpR promoter: bla
   7478..7530    -  misc_feature   bom (fragment): basis of mobility region from pBR322
>Addgene plasmid #101286 | pLL5.0 mCherry_K-RasC14 | addgene full sequence | sequence record 198933 | Addgene NGS Result
GCTTCGCGATGTACGGGCCAGATATACGCGTTGACATTGATTATTGACTAGTTATTAATAGTAATCAATT
ACGGGGTCATTAGTTCATAGCCCATATATGGAGTTCCGCGTTACATAACTTACGGTAAATGGCCCGCCTG
GCTGACCGCCCAACGACCCCCGCCCATTGACGTCAATAATGACGTATGTTCCCATAGTAACGCCAATAGG
GACTTTCCATTGACGTCAATGGGTGGAGTATTTACGGTAAACTGCCCACTTGGCAGTACATCAAGTGTAT
CATATGCCAAGTACGCCCCCTATTGACGTCAATGACGGTAAATGGCCCGCCTGGCATTATGCCCAGTACA
TGACCTTATGGGACTTTCCTACTTGGCAGTACATCTACGTATTAGTCATCGCTATTACCATGGTGATGCG
GTTTTGGCAGTACATCAATGGGCGTGGATAGCGGTTTGACTCACGGGGATTTCCAAGTCTCCACCCCATT
GACGTCAATGGGAGTTTGTTTTGGCACCAAAATCAACGGGACTTTCCAAAATGTCGTAACAACTCCGCCC
CATTGACGCAAATGGGCGGTAGGCGTGTACGGTGGGAGGTCTATATAAGCAGCGCGTTTTGCCTGTACTG
GGTCTCTCTGGTTAGACCAGATCTGAGCCTGGGAGCTCTCTGGCTAACTAGGGAACCCACTGCTTAAGCC
TCAATAAAGCTTGCCTTGAGTGCTTCAAGTAGTGTGTGCCCGTCTGTTGTGTGACTCTGGTAACTAGAGA
TCCCTCAGACCCTTTTAGTCAGTGTGGAAAATCTCTAGCAGTGGCGCCCGAACAGGGACTTGAAAGCGAA
AGGGAAACCAGAGGAGCTCTCTCGACGCAGGACTCGGCTTGCTGAAGCGCGCACGGCAAGAGGCGAGGGG
CGGCGACTGGTGAGTACGCCAAAAATTTTGACTAGCGGAGGCTAGAAGGAGAGAGATGGGTGCGAGAGCG
TCAGTATTAAGCGGGGGAGAATTAGATCGCGATGGGAAAAAATTCGGTTAAGGCCAGGGGGAAAGAAAAA
ATATAAATTAAAACATATAGTATGGGCAAGCAGGGAGCTAGAACGATTCGCAGTTAATCCTGGCCTGTTA
GAAACATCAGAAGGCTGTAGACAAATACTGGGACAGCTACAACCATCCCTTCAGACAGGATCAGAAGAAC
TTAGATCATTATATAATACAGTAGCAACCCTCTATTGTGTGCATCAAAGGATAGAGATAAAAGACACCAA
GGAAGCTTTAGACAAGATAGAGGAAGAGCAAAACAAAAGTAAGACCACCGCACAGCAAGCGGCCGGCCGC
TGATCTTCAGACCTGGAGGAGGAGATATGAGGGACAATTGGAGAAGTGAATTATATAAATATAAAGTAGT
AAAAATTGAACCATTAGGAGTAGCACCCACCAAGGCAAAGAGAAGAGTGGTGCAGAGAGAAAAAAGAGCA
GTGGGAATAGGAGCTTTGTTCCTTGGGTTCTTGGGAGCAGCAGGAAGCACTATGGGCGCAGCGTCAATGA
CGCTGACGGTACAGGCCAGACAATTATTGTCTGGTATAGTGCAGCAGCAGAACAATTTGCTGAGGGCTAT
TGAGGCGCAACAGCATCTGTTGCAACTCACAGTCTGGGGCATCAAGCAGCTCCAGGCAAGAATCCTGGCT
GTGGAAAGATACCTAAAGGATCAACAGCTCCTGGGGATTTGGGGTTGCTCTGGAAAACTCATTTGCACCA
CTGCTGTGCCTTGGAATGCTAGTTGGAGTAATAAATCTCTGGAACAGATTTGGAATCACACGACCTGGAT
GGAGTGGGACAGAGAAATTAACAATTACACAAGCTTAATACACTCCTTAATTGAAGAATCGCAAAACCAG
CAAGAAAAGAATGAACAAGAATTATTGGAATTAGATAAATGGGCAAGTTTGTGGAATTGGTTTAACATAA
CAAATTGGCTGTGGTATATAAAATTATTCATAATGATAGTAGGAGGCTTGGTAGGTTTAAGAATAGTTTT
TGCTGTACTTTCTATAGTGAATAGAGTTAGGCAGGGATATTCACCATTATCGTTTCAGACCCACCTCCCA
ACCCCGAGGGGACCCGACAGGCCCGAAGGAATAGAAGAAGAAGGTGGAGAGAGAGACAGAGACAGATCCA
TTCGATTAGTGAACGGATCGGCACTGCGTGCGCCAATTCTGCAGACAAATGGCAGTATTCATCCACAATT
TTAAAAGAAAAGGGGGGATTGGGGGGTACAGTGCAGGGGAAAGAATAGTAGACATAATAGCAACAGACAT
ACAAACTAAAGAATTACAAAAACAAATTACAAAAATTCAAAATTTTCGGGTTTATTACAGGGACAGCAGA
GATCCAGTTTGGTTAGTACCGCGCTCTAGAGATCCGACGCGCCATCTCTAGGCCCGCGCCGGCCCCCTCG
CACAGACTTGTGGGAGAAGCTCGGCTACTCCCCTGCCCCGGTTAATTTGCATATAATATTTCCTAGTAAC
TATAGAGGCTTAATGTGCGATAAAAGACAGATAATCTGTTCTTTTTAATACTAGCTACATTTTACATGAT
AGGCTTGGATTTCTATAAGAGATACAAATACTAAATTATTATTTTAAAAAACAGCACAAAAGGAAACTCA
CCCTAACTGTAAAGTAATTGTGTGTTTTGAGACTATAAATATCCCTTGGAGAAAAGCCTTGTTAACGCGC
GGTGACCCTCGAGGTCGACGGTATCGATAAGCTCGCTTCACGAGATTCCAGCAGGTCGAGGGACCTAATA
ACTTCGTATAGCATACATTATACGAAGTTATATTAAGGGTTCCAAGCTTAAGCGGCCGCTGAAAGACCCC
ACCTGTAGGTTTGGCAAGCTAGCTTAAGTAACGCCATTTTGCAAGGCATGGAAAATACATAACTGAGAAT
AGAGAAGTTCAGATCAAGGTTAGGAACAGAGAGACAGCAGAATATGGGCCAAACAGGATATCTGTGGTAA
GCAGTTCCTGCCCCGGCTCAGGGCCAAGAACAGATGGTCCCCAGATGCGGTCCCGCCCTCAGCAGTTTCT
AGAGAACCATCAGATGTTTCCAGGGTGCCCCAAGGACCTGAAATGACCCTGTGCCTTATTTGAACTAACC
AATCAGTTCGCTTCTCGCTTCTGTTCGCGCGCTTCTGCTCCCCGAGCTCAATAAAAGAGCCCACAACCCC
TCACTCGGCGCGCCAGTCCTCCGATAGACTGCGTCGCCCGGGTACCCGTATTCCCAATAAAGCCTCTTGC
TGTTTGCATCCGAATCGTGGACTCGCTGATCCTTGGGAGGGTCTCCTCAGATTGATTGACTGCCCACCTC
GGGGGTCTTTCATCGAATTCTGCAGTCGACGGTACCGCGGGCCCGGGATCCACCGGTCGCCACCATGGTG
AGCATGGACGAGGAGGATAACATGGCCATCATCAAGGAGTTCATGCGCTTCAAGGTGCACATGGAGGGCT
CCGTGAACGGCCACGAGTTCGAGATCGAGGGCGAGGGCGAGGGCCGCCCCTACGAGGGCACCCAGACCGC
CAAGCTGAAGGTGACCAAGGGTGGCCCCCTGCCCTTCGCCTGGGACATCCTGTCCCCTCAGTTCATGTAC
GGCTCCAAGGCCTACGTGAAGCACCCCGCCGACATCCCCGACTACTTGAAGCTGTCCTTCCCCGAGGGCT
TCAAGTGGGAGCGCGTGATGAACTTCGAGGACGGCGGCGTGGTGACCGTGACCCAGGACTCCTCCCTGCA
GGACGGCGAGTTCATCTACAAGGTGAAGCTGCGCGGCACCAACTTCCCCTCCGACGGCCCCGTAATGCAG
AAGAAGACCATGGGCTGGGAGGCCTCCTCCGAGCGGATGTACCCCGAGGACGGCGCCCTGAAGGGCGAGA
TCAAGCAGAGGCTGAAGCTGAAGGACGGCGGCCACTACGACGCTGAGGTCAAGACCACCTACAAGGCCAA
GAAGCCCGTGCAGCTGCCCGGCGCCTACAACGTCAACATCAAGTTGGACATCACCTCCCACAACGAGGAC
TACACCATCGTGGAACAGTACGAACGCGCCGAGGGCCGCCACTCCACCGGCGGCATGGACGAGCTGTACA
AAAAGAAGAAAAAGAAGTCAAAGACAAAGTGTGTAATTATGTAAGTACAAGTAAAGCGGCCGCGACTCTA
GATCATAATCAGCCATACCACCCTGCAGGCAATTCGTCGAGGGACCTAATAACTTCGTATAGCATACATT
ATACGAAGTTATACATGTTTAAGGGTTCCGGTTCCACTAGGTACAATTCGATATCAAGCTTATCGATAAT
CAACCTCTGGATTACAAAATTTGTGAAAGATTGACTGGTATTCTTAACTATGTTGCTCCTTTTACGCTAT
GTGGATACGCTGCTTTAATGCCTTTGTATCATGCTATTGCTTCCCGTATGGCTTTCATTTTCTCCTCCTT
GTATAAATCCTGGTTGCTGTCTCTTTATGAGGAGTTGTGGCCCGTTGTCAGGCAACGTGGCGTGGTGTGC
ACTGTGTTTGCTGACGCAACCCCCACTGGTTGGGGCATTGCCACCACCTGTCAGCTCCTTTCCGGGACTT
TCGCTTTCCCCCTCCCTATTGCCACGGCGGAACTCATCGCCGCCTGCCTTGCCCGCTGCTGGACAGGGGC
TCGGCTGTTGGGCACTGACAATTCCGTGGTGTTGTCGGGGAAATCATCGTCCTTTCCTTGGCTGCTCGCC
TGTGTTGCCACCTGGATTCTGCGCGGGACGTCCTTCTGCTACGTCCCTTCGGCCCTCAATCCAGCGGACC
TTCCTTCCCGGCCTGCTGCCGGCTCTGCGGCCTCTTCCGCGTCTTCGCCTTCGCCCTCAGACGAGTCGGA
TCTCCCTTTGGGCCGCCTCCCCGCATCGATACCGTCGACCTCGATCGAGACCTAGAAAAACATGGAGCAA
TCACAAGTAGCAATACAGCAGCTACCAATGCTGATTGTGCCTGGCTAGAAGCACAAGAGGAGGAGGAGGT
GGGTTTTCCAGTCACACCTCAGGTACCTTTAAGACCAATGACTTACAAGGCAGCTGTAGATCTTAGCCAC
TTTTTAAAAGAAAAGGGGGGACTGGAAGGGCTAATTCACTCCCAACGAAGACAAGATATCCTTGATCTGT
GGATCTACCACACACAAGGCTACTTCCCTGATTGGCAGAACTACACACCAGGGCCAGGGATCAGATATCC
ACTGACCTTTGGATGGTGCTACAAGCTAGTACCAGTTGAGCAAGAGAAGGTAGAAGAAGCCAATGAAGGA
GAGAACACCCGCTTGTTACACCCTGTGAGCCTGCATGGGATGGATGACCCGGAGAGAGAAGTATTAGAGT
GGAGGTTTGACAGCCGCCTAGCATTTCATCACATGGCCCGAGAGCTGCATCCGGACTGTACTGGGTCTCT
CTGGTTAGACCAGATCTGAGCCTGGGAGCTCTCTGGCTAACTAGGGAACCCACTGCTTAAGCCTCAATAA
AGCTTGCCTTGAGTGCTTCAAGTAGTGTGTGCCCGTCTGTTGTGTGACTCTGGTAACTAGAGATCCCTCA
GACCCTTTTAGTCAGTGTGGAAAATCTCTAGCAGCATGTGAGCAAAAGGCCAGCAAAAGGCCAGGAACCG
TAAAAAGGCCGCGTTGCTGGCGTTTTTCCATAGGCTCCGCCCCCCTGACGAGCATCACAAAAATCGACGC
TCAAGTCAGAGGTGGCGAAACCCGACAGGACTATAAAGATACCAGGCGTTTCCCCCTGGAAGCTCCCTCG
TGCGCTCTCCTGTTCCGACCCTGCCGCTTACCGGATACCTGTCCGCCTTTCTCCCTTCGGGAAGCGTGGC
GCTTTCTCATAGCTCACGCTGTAGGTATCTCAGTTCGGTGTAGGTCGTTCGCTCCAAGCTGGGCTGTGTG
CACGAACCCCCCGTTCAGCCCGACCGCTGCGCCTTATCCGGTAACTATCGTCTTGAGTCCAACCCGGTAA
GACACGACTTATCGCCACTGGCAGCAGCCACTGGTAACAGGATTAGCAGAGCGAGGTATGTAGGCGGTGC
TACAGAGTTCTTGAAGTGGTGGCCTAACTACGGCTACACTAGAAGAACAGTATTTGGTATCTGCGCTCTG
CTGAAGCCAGTTACCTTCGGAAAAAGAGTTGGTAGCTCTTGATCCGGCAAACAAACCACCGCTGGTAGCG
GTGGTTTTTTTGTTTGCAAGCAGCAGATTACGCGCAGAAAAAAAGGATCTCAAGAAGATCCTTTGATCTT
TTCTACGGGGTCTGACGCTCAGTGGAACGAAAACTCACGTTAAGGGATTTTGGTCATGAGATTATCAAAA
AGGATCTTCACCTAGATCCTTTTAAATTAAAAATGAAGTTTTAAATCAATCTAAAGTATATATGAGTAAA
CTTGGTCTGACAGTTACCAATGCTTAATCAGTGAGGCACCTATCTCAGCGATCTGTCTATTTCGTTCATC
CATAGTTGCCTGACTCCCCGTCGTGTAGATAACTACGATACGGGAGGGCTTACCATCTGGCCCCAGTGCT
GCAATGATACCGCGAGACCCACGCTCACCGGCTCCAGATTTATCAGCAATAAACCAGCCAGCCGGAAGGG
CCGAGCGCAGAAGTGGTCCTGCAACTTTATCCGCCTCCATCCAGTCTATTAATTGTTGCCGGGAAGCTAG
AGTAAGTAGTTCGCCAGTTAATAGTTTGCGCAACGTTGTTGCCATTGCTACAGGCATCGTGGTGTCACGC
TCGTCGTTTGGTATGGCTTCATTCAGCTCCGGTTCCCAACGATCAAGGCGAGTTACATGATCCCCCATGT
TGTGCAAAAAAGCGGTTAGCTCCTTCGGTCCTCCGATCGTTGTCAGAAGTAAGTTGGCCGCAGTGTTATC
ACTCATGGTTATGGCAGCACTGCATAATTCTCTTACTGTCATGCCATCCGTAAGATGCTTTTCTGTGACT
GGTGAGTACTCAACCAAGTCATTCTGAGAATAGTGTATGCGGCGACCGAGTTGCTCTTGCCCGGCGTCAA
TACGGGATAATACCGCGCCACATAGCAGAACTTTAAAAGTGCTCATCATTGGAAAACGTTCTTCGGGGCG
AAAACTCTCAAGGATCTTACCGCTGTTGAGATCCAGTTCGATGTAACCCACTCGTGCACCCAACTGATCT
TCAGCATCTTTTACTTTCACCAGCGTTTCTGGGTGAGCAAAAACAGGAAGGCAAAATGCCGCAAAAAAGG
GAATAAGGGCGACACGGAAATGTTGAATACTCATACTCTTCCTTTTTCAATATTATTGAAGCATTTATCA
GGGTTATTGTCTCATGAGCGGATACATATTTGAATGTATTTAGAAAAATAAACAAATAGGGGTTCCGCGC
ACATTTCCCCGAAAAGTGCCACCTGACGTCGACGGATCGGGAGATCTCCCGATCCCCTATGGTGCACTCT
CAGTACAATCTGCTCTGATGCCGCATAGTTAAGCCAGTATCTGCTCCCTGCTTGTGTGTTGGAGGTCGCT
GAGTAGTGCGCGAGCAAAATTTAAGCTACAACAAGGCAAGGCTTGACCGACAATTGCATGAAGAATCTGC
TTAGGGTTAGGCGTTTTGCGCT
